>Addgene plasmid #215036 | pcDNA3.1_V5-TWIST1_NEUROD1ins | addgene full sequence | sequence record 426066 | Addgene NGS Result
GAAGATCCTTTGATCTTTTCTACGGGGTCTGACGCTCAGTGGAACGAAAACTCACGTTAAGGGATTTTGG
TCATGAGATTATCAAAAAGGATCTTCACCTAGATCCTTTTAAATTAAAAATGAAGTTTTAAATCAATCTA
AAGTATATATGAGTAAACTTGGTCTGACAGTTACCAATGCTTAATCAGTGAGGCACCTATCTCAGCGATC
TGTCTATTTCGTTCATCCATAGTTGCCTGACTCCCCGTCGTGTAGATAACTACGATACGGGAGGGCTTAC
CATCTGGCCCCAGTGCTGCAATGATACCGCGAGACCCACGCTCACCGGCTCCAGATTTATCAGCAATAAA
CCAGCCAGCCGGAAGGGCCGAGCGCAGAAGTGGTCCTGCAACTTTATCCGCCTCCATCCAGTCTATTAAT
TGTTGCCGGGAAGCTAGAGTAAGTAGTTCGCCAGTTAATAGTTTGCGCAACGTTGTTGCCATTGCTACAG
GCATCGTGGTGTCACGCTCGTCGTTTGGTATGGCTTCATTCAGCTCCGGTTCCCAACGATCAAGGCGAGT
TACATGATCCCCCATGTTGTGCAAAAAAGCGGTTAGCTCCTTCGGTCCTCCGATCGTTGTCAGAAGTAAG
TTGGCCGCAGTGTTATCACTCATGGTTATGGCAGCACTGCATAATTCTCTTACTGTCATGCCATCCGTAA
GATGCTTTTCTGTGACTGGTGAGTACTCAACCAAGTCATTCTGAGAATAGTGTATGCGGCGACCGAGTTG
CTCTTGCCCGGCGTCAATACGGGATAATACCGCGCCACATAGCAGAACTTTAAAAGTGCTCATCATTGGA
AAACGTTCTTCGGGGCGAAAACTCTCAAGGATCTTACCGCTGTTGAGATCCAGTTCGATGTAACCCACTC
GTGCACCCAACTGATCTTCAGCATCTTTTACTTTCACCAGCGTTTCTGGGTGAGCAAAAACAGGAAGGCA
AAATGCCGCAAAAAAGGGAATAAGGGCGACACGGAAATGTTGAATACTCATACTCTTCCTTTTTCAATAT
TATTGAAGCATTTATCAGGGTTATTGTCTCATGAGCGGATACATATTTGAATGTATTTAGAAAAATAAAC
AAATAGGGGTTCCGCGCACATTTCCCCGAAAAGTGCCACCTGACGTCGACGGATCGGGAGATCTCCCGAT
CCCCTATGGTGCACTCTCAGTACAATCTGCTCTGATGCCGCATAGTTAAGCCAGTATCTGCTCCCTGCTT
GTGTGTTGGAGGTCGCTGAGTAGTGCGCGAGCAAAATTTAAGCTACAACAAGGCAAGGCTTGACCGACAA
TTGCATGAAGAATCTGCTTAGGGTTAGGCGTTTTGCGCTGCTTCGCGATGTACGGGCCAGATATACGCGT
TGACATTGATTATTGACTAGTTATTAATAGTAATCAATTACGGGGTCATTAGTTCATAGCCCATATATGG
AGTTCCGCGTTACATAACTTACGGTAAATGGCCCGCCTGGCTGACCGCCCAACGACCCCCGCCCATTGAC
GTCAATAATGACGTATGTTCCCATAGTAACGCCAATAGGGACTTTCCATTGACGTCAATGGGTGGAGTAT
TTACGGTAAACTGCCCACTTGGCAGTACATCAAGTGTATCATATGCCAAGTACGCCCCCTATTGACGTCA
ATGACGGTAAATGGCCCGCCTGGCATTATGCCCAGTACATGACCTTATGGGACTTTCCTACTTGGCAGTA
CATCTACGTATTAGTCATCGCTATTACCATGGTGATGCGGTTTTGGCAGTACATCAATGGGCGTGGATAG
CGGTTTGACTCACGGGGATTTCCAAGTCTCCACCCCATTGACGTCAATGGGAGTTTGTTTTGGCACCAAA
ATCAACGGGACTTTCCAAAATGTCGTAACAACTCCGCCCCATTGACGCAAATGGGCGGTAGGCGTGTACG
GTGGGAGGTCTATATAAGCAGAGCTCTCTGGCTAACTAGAGAACCCACTGCTTACTGGCTTATCGAAATT
AATACGACTCACTATAGGGAGACCCAAGCTGGCTAGCGTTTAAACTTAAGCTTGGTACCGAGCTCGGATC
CGCCACCATGATGGGCAAGCCCATCCCCAACCCCCTGCTGGGCCTGGACAGCACCCAGGACGTGTCCAGC
TCGCCAGTCTCGCCGGCCGACGACAGCCTGAGCAACAGCGAGGAAGAGCCAGACCGGCAGCAGCCGCCGA
GCGGCAAGCGCGGGGGACGCAAGCGGCGCAGCAGCAGGCGCAGCGCGGGCGGCGGCGCGGGGCCCGGCGG
AGCCGCGGGTGGGGGCGTCGGAGGCGGCGACGAGCCGGGCAGCCCGGCCCAGGGCAAGCGCGGCAAGAAG
TCTGCGGGCTGTGGCGGCGGCGGCGGCGCGGGCGGCGGCGGCGGCAGCAGCAGCGGCGGCGGGAGTCCGC
AGTCTTACGAGGAGCTGCAGACGCAGCGGGTCATGGCCAACGTGCGGGAGCGCCAGCGCACCCAGTCGCT
GAACGAGGCGTTCGCCGCGCTGCGGAAGATCATCCCCACGCTGCCCAAGTCGGACAAGCTGAGCAAGATT
CAGACCCTCAAGCTGGCGGCCAGGTACATCGACTTCCTCTACCAGGTCCTCCAGAGCGACGAGCTGGACT
CCAAGATGGCAAGCTGCAGCTATGTGGCTCACGAGCGGCTCAGCTACGCCTTCTCGGTCTGGAGGATGGA
GGGGGCCTGGTCCATGTCCGCGTCCCACTGATAAACCCGCTGATCAGCCTCGACTGTGCCTTCTAGTTGC
CAGCCATCTGTTGTTTGCCCCTCCCCCGTGCCTTCCTTGACCCTGGAAGGTGCCACTCCCACTGTCCTTT
CCTAATAAAATGAGGAAATTGCATCGCATTGTCTGAGTAGGTGTCATTCTATTCTGGGGGGTGGGGTGGG
GCAGGACAGCAAGGGGGAGGATTGGGAAGACAATAGCAGGCATGCTGGGGATGCGGTGGGCTCTATGGCT
TCTGAGGCGGAAAGAACCAGCTGGGGCTCTAGGGGGTATCCCC
[124 nt withheld, positions 3054-3177]
C
[91 nt withheld, positions 3179-3269]
A
[49 nt withheld, positions 3271-3319]
CCTTTGACGTTGGAGTCCACGTTCTTT
[37 nt withheld, positions 3347-3383]
ACCCTATCTCGGTCTATTCTTTTGATTTATAAGGGATTTTGCCGATTTCGGCCTATTGGTTAAAAAATGA
GCTGATTTAACAAAAATTTAACGCGAATTAATTCTGTGGAATGTGTGTCAGTTAGGGTGTGGAAAGTCCC
CAGGCTCCCCAGCAGGCAGAAGTATGCAAAGCATGCATCTCAATTAGTCAGCAACCAGGTGTGGAAAGTC
CCCAGGCTCCCCAGCAGGCAGAAGTATGCAAAGCATGCATCTCAATTAGTCAGCAACCATAGTCCCGCCC
CTAACTCCGCCCATCCCGCCCCTAACTCCGCCCAGTTCCGCCCATTCTCCGCCCCATGGCTGACTAATTT
TTTTTATTTATGCAGAGGCCGAGGCCGCCTCTGCCTCTGAGCTATTCCAGAAGTAGTGAGGAGGCTTTTT
TGGAGGCCTAGGCTTTTGCAAAAAGCTCCCGGGAGCTTGTATATCCATTTTCGGATCTGATCAAGAGACA
GGATGAGGATCGTTTCGCATGATTGAACAAGATGGATTGCACGCAGGTTCTCCGGCCGCTTGGGTGGAGA
GGCTATTCGGCTATGACTGGGCACAACAGACAATCGGCTGCTCTGATGCCGCCGTGTTCCGGCTGTCAGC
GCAGGGGCGCCCGGTTCTTTTTGTCAAGACCGACCTGTCCGGTGCCCTGAATGAACTGCAGGACGAGGCA
GCGCGGCTATCGTGGCTGGCCACGACGGGCGTTCCTTGCGCAGCTGTGCTCGACGTTGTCACTGAAGCGG
GAAGGGACTGGCTGCTATTGGGCGAAGTGCCGGGGCAGGATCTCCTGTCATCTCACCTTGCTCCTGCCGA
GAAAGTATCCATCATGGCTGATGCAATGCGGCGGCTGCATACGCTTGATCCGGCTACCTGCCCATTCGAC
CACCAAGCGAAACATCGCATCGAGCGAGCACGTACTCGGATGGAAGCCGGTCTTGTCGATCAGGATGATC
TGGACGAAGAGCATCAGGGGCTCGCGCCAGCCGAACTGTTCGCCAGGCTCAAGGCGCGCATGCCCGACGG
CGAGGATCTCGTCGTGACCCATGGCGATGCCTGCTTGCCGAATATCATGGTGGAAAATGGCCGCTTTTCT
GGATTCATCGACTGTGGCCGGCTGGGTGTGGCGGACCGCTATCAGGACATAGCGTTGGCTACCCGTGATA
TTGCTGAAGAGCTTGGCGGCGAATGGGCTGACCGCTTCCTCGTGCTTTACGGTATCGCCGCTCCCGATTC
GCAGCGCATCGCCTTCTATCGCCTTCTTGACGAGTTCTTCTGAGCGGGACTCTGGGGTTCGAAATGACCG
ACCAAGCGACGCCCAACCTGCCATCACGAGATTTCGATTCCACCGCCGCCTTCTATGAAAGGTTGGGCTT
CGGAATCGTTTTCCGGGACGCCGGCTGGATGATCCTCCAGCGCGGGGATCTCATGCTGGAGTTCTTCGCC
CACCCCAACTTGTTTATTGCAGCTTATAATGGTTACAAATAAAGCAATAGCATCACAAATTTCACAAATA
AAGCATTTTTTTCACTGCATTCTAGTTGTGGTTTGTCCAAACTCATCAATGTATCTTATCATGTCTGTAT
ACCGTCGACCTCTAGCTAGAGCTTGGCGTAATCATGGTCATAGCTGTTTCCTGTGTGAAATTGTTATCCG
CTCACAATTCCACACAACATACGAGCCGGAAGCATAAAGTGTAAAGCCTGGGGTGCCTAATGAGTGAGCT
AACTCACATTAATTGCGTTGCGCTCACTGCCCGCTTTCCAGTCGGGAAACCTGTCGTGCCAGCTGCATTA
ATGAATCGGCCAACGCGCGGGGAGAGGCGGTTTGCGTATTGGGCGCTCTTCCGCTTCCTCGCTCACTGAC
TCGCTGCGCTCGGTCGTTCGGCTGCGGCGAGCGGTATCAGCTCACTCAAAGGCGGTAATACGGTTATCCA
CAGAATCAGGGGATAACGCAGGAAAGAACATGTGAGCAAAAGGCCAGCAAAAGGCCAGGAACCGTAAAAA
GGCCGCGTTGCTGGCGTTTTTCCATAGGCTCCGCCCCCCTGACGAGCATCACAAAAATCGACGCTCAAGT
CAGAGGTGGCGAAACCCGACAGGACTATAAAGATACCAGGCGTTTCCCCCTGGAAGCTCCCTCGTGCGCT
CTCCTGTTCCGACCCTGCCGCTTACCGGATACCTGTCCGCCTTTCTCCCTTCGGGAAGCGTGGCGCTTTC
TCATAGCTCACGCTGTAGGTATCTCAGTTCGGTGTAGGTCGTTCGCTCCAAGCTGGGCTGTGTGCACGAA
CCCCCCGTTCAGCCCGACCGCTGCGCCTTATCCGGTAACTATCGTCTTGAGTCCAACCCGGTAAGACACG
ACTTATCGCCACTGGCAGCAGCCACTGGTAACAGGATTAGCAGAGCGAGGTATGTAGGCGGTGCTACAGA
GTTCTTGAAGTGGTGGCCTAACTACGGCTACACTAGAAGAACAGTATTTGGTATCTGCGCTCTGCTGAAG
CCAGTTACCTTCGGAAAAAGAGTTGGTAGCTCTTGATCCGGCAAACAAACCACCGCTGGTAGCGGTGGTT
TTTTTGTTTGCAAGCAGCAGATTACGCGCAGAAAAAAAGGATCTCAA
Features (pLannotate 1.2.2; 20 found; start..end, strand, type, name):
    171..1031    -  CDS            AmpR: β-lactamase; bla; confers resistance to ampicillin, carbenicillin, and related antibiotics
   1032..1136    -  promoter       AmpR promoter: bla
   1195..1247    -  misc_feature   bom (fragment): basis of mobility region from pBR322
   1402..1781    +  enhancer       CMV enhancer: human cytomegalovirus immediate early enhancer
   1782..1985    +  promoter       CMV promoter: human cytomegalovirus (CMV) immediate early promoter
   1981..2014    +  LTR            5' LTR (truncated) (fragment): truncated 5' long terminal repeat (LTR) from HIV-1
   2030..2048    +  promoter       T7 promoter: promoter for bacteriophage T7 RNA polymerase
   2156..2758    +  CDS            TWIST1: TWST1_HUMAN - Also known as BHLHA38, TWIST. Experimental evidence at protein level: Swiss-Prot protein existence level 1. Acts as a transcriptional regulator. Inhibits myogenesis by sequestrating E proteins, inhibiting trans-activation by MEF2, and inhibiting DNA-binding by MYOD1 through physical interaction. This interaction probably involves the basic domains of both proteins. Also represses expression of proinflammatory cytokines such as TNFA and IL1B. Regulates cranial suture patterning and fusion. Activates transcription as a heterodimer with E proteins. Regulates gene expression differen
   2784..3008    +  polyA_signal   bGH poly(A) signal: bovine growth hormone polyadenylation signal
   3012..3033    +  promoter       SV40 promoter (fragment): SV40 enhancer and early promoter
   3054..3482    +  rep_origin     f1 ori (sequence partly withheld): f1 bacteriophage origin of replication; arrow indicates direction of (+) strand synthesis
   3496..3825    +  promoter       SV40 promoter: SV40 enhancer and early promoter
   3892..4683    +  CDS            neo: KKA2_KLEPN - Also known as kan, nptII. Experimental evidence at protein level: Swiss-Prot protein existence level 1. Resistance to kanamycin, neomycin, paromomycin, ribostamycin, butirosin and gentamicin B. From Klebsiella pneumoniae.
   4707..4865    +  CDS            ble (fragment): BLE_KLEPN - Experimental evidence at protein level: Swiss-Prot protein existence level 1. Binding protein with a strong affinity to the bleomycin family of antibiotics. Binds to CL990; an antimitotic-antibiotic compound. From Klebsiella pneumoniae.
   4860..4981    +  polyA_signal   SV40 poly(A) signal: SV40 polyadenylation signal
   5054..5070    -  protein_bind   lac operator: The lac repressor binds to the lac operator to inhibit transcription in E. coli. This inhibition can be relieved by adding lactose or isopropyl-β-D-thiogalactopyranoside (IPTG). lac repressor encoded by lacI
   5078..5108    -  promoter       lac promoter: promoter for the E. coli lac operon
   5123..5144    -  protein_bind   CAP binding site: CAP binding activates transcription in the presence of cAMP. E. coli catabolite activator protein
   5157..5249    -  CDS            lacI (fragment): lac repressor; lacI; The lac repressor binds to the lac operator to inhibit transcription in E. coli. This inhibition can be relieved by adding lactose or isopropyl-β-D-thiogalactopyranoside (IPTG).
   5432..6020    -  rep_origin     ori: high-copy-number ColE1/pMB1/pBR322/pUC origin of replication
