[The description below was written by a language model from this plasmid's Addgene catalogue record and pLannotate feature annotations shown in this document.]
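Description:
pcDNA3.1_V5-TWIST1_NEUROD1ins is a mammalian expression plasmid built on the Invitrogen pcDNA3.1 backbone, about 6.0 kb in total according to the full sequencing record. It is propagated in E. coli as a high-copy plasmid through a ColE1/pUC-type origin and selected with ampicillin via the β-lactamase gene. An f1 origin is also present. For mammalian cells it carries a neomycin phosphotransferase cassette driven by the SV40 early promoter and terminated by the SV40 polyadenylation signal, which allows G418 selection of stable transfectants. Short annotated fragments (HIV-1 LTR, ble, lacI, bom) and the lac promoter/operator region appear to be backbone remnants or incidental sequence matches rather than functional parts of the design.

The payload is a human TWIST1 coding sequence, a basic helix-loop-helix transcription factor, placed downstream of the CMV immediate-early enhancer and promoter and followed by the bovine growth hormone polyadenylation signal. A T7 promoter sits between the CMV promoter and the insert. The catalogue lists an N-terminal V5 epitope tag for detection or immunoprecipitation. The feature table does not annotate the tag separately, but the gap between the T7 promoter and the start of the annotated TWIST1 match leaves room for it. The insert is an engineered variant in which the loop of the TWIST1 bHLH domain carries an insertion taken from the NEUROD1 bHLH loop, recorded as a lysine inserted between P139 and S140. The insert was assembled by Gibson cloning.

The stated purpose is mammalian expression of this loop-modified TWIST1. The associated study concerns DNA-guided cooperativity between transcription factors in face and limb mesenchyme, so the variant was presumably used to test the contribution of the bHLH loop, although the record does not detail the specific experiments.
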