Addgene plasmid #215036: pcDNA3.1_V5-TWIST1_NEUROD1ins
Purpose: Mammalian expression of human TWIST1 (with insertion from NEUROD1)
Depositing lab: Joanna Wysocka. Depositing organization: Stanford University. Publication: DNA-guided transcription factor cooperativity shapes face and limb mesenchyme. Kim S, Morgunova E, Naqvi S, Goovaerts S, Bader M, Koska M, Popov A, Luong C, Pogson A, Swigut T, Claes P, Taipale J, Wysocka J. Cell. 2024 Feb 1;187(3):692-711.e26. doi: 10.1016/j.cell.2023.12.032. Epub 2024 Jan 22. PubMed 38262408.
Backbone
  Vector backbone: pcDNA3.1
  Backbone manufacturer: Invitrogen
  Backbone size w/o insert (bp): 5366
  Vector type: Mammalian Expression
  Selectable markers: Neomycin (select with G418)
Growth in bacteria
  Bacterial resistance: Ampicillin, 100 μg/mL
  Growth temperature: 37°C
  Growth strain: DH5alpha
  Copy number: High Copy
Gene/Insert
  Gene/Insert name: twist family bHLH transcription factor 1 (alt name: TWIST1)
  Species: H. sapiens (human)
  Insert size (bp): 654
  Mutation: TWIST1 bHLH loop with insertion from NEUROD1 bHLH loop (P139S140insK)
  Entrez Gene: TWIST1 (a.k.a. ACS3, BPES2, BPES3, CRS, CRS1, CSO, SCS, SWCOS, TWIST, bHLHa38)
  Promoter: CMV
  Tag / fusion protein: V5 (N terminal on insert)
  Cloning method: Gibson Cloning
  Sequencing primers: 5′ TACGACTCACTATAGGGAGACCC; 3′ GAGGGGCAAACAACAGATGG
Terms and licenses: Academic/Nonprofit Terms; Industry Terms: Not Available to Industry
How to cite: pcDNA3.1_V5-TWIST1_NEUROD1ins was a gift from Joanna Wysocka (Addgene plasmid # 215036 ; http://n2t.net/addgene:215036 ; RRID:Addgene_215036)
